Addgene plasmid #184979: pSCL.110
Purpose: Express -Eco1 TRP2 editing ncRNA and gRNA
Depositing lab: Seth Shipman. Depositing organization: J. David Gladstone Institutes. Publication: Precise genome editing across kingdoms of life using retron-derived DNA. Lopez SC, Crawford KD, Lear SK, Bhattarai-Kline S, Shipman SL. Nat Chem Biol. 2022 Feb;18(2):199-206. doi: 10.1038/s41589-021-00927-y. Epub 2021 Dec 23. PubMed 34949838.
Backbone
  Vector backbone: pZS165 (Addgene plasmid #114451)
  Vector type: Yeast Expression
Growth in bacteria
  Bacterial resistance: Ampicillin, 100 μg/mL
  Growth temperature: 37°C
  Growth strain: DH5alpha
  Copy number: High Copy
Gene/Insert
  Gene/Insert name: Eco1 editing ncRNA and gRNA, TRP2 E64X, a1/a2 length: 12
  gRNA/shRNA sequence: gaaaggaatcatttctgt
  Species: E. coli
  Mutation: TRP2 donor E64stop
  Promoter: Gal7
  Cloning method: Gibson Cloning
Terms and licenses: Academic/Nonprofit Terms; Industry Terms: Not Available to Industry
How to cite: pSCL.110 was a gift from Seth Shipman (Addgene plasmid # 184979 ; http://n2t.net/addgene:184979 ; RRID:Addgene_184979)
