[The description below was written by a language model from this plasmid's Addgene catalogue record and pLannotate feature annotations shown in this document.]
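Description:
pSCL.110 is a yeast expression plasmid built on the pZS165 backbone that supplies the RNA components for retron-based genome editing in Saccharomyces cerevisiae. It is a shuttle vector. In E. coli it replicates from a high-copy ColE1/pUC-type origin and is selected with ampicillin through the bla gene. In yeast it is maintained as a low-copy episome by a CEN6/ARS element and selected by uracil prototrophy through URA3 under its own promoter, a marker that can also be counterselected with 5-FOA. An f1 origin, a T7 promoter and fragments of lacZα, bom and rop are leftovers from the cloning-vector ancestry.

The payload, recorded as driven by the galactose-inducible Gal7 promoter (which the feature table does not annotate), is a hybrid transcript. It joins the non-coding RNA of the E. coli retron Eco1 to an S. pyogenes Cas9 guide RNA. The ncRNA has been engineered to carry a repair template for the yeast TRP2 gene, visible in the annotation as a short TRP2 fragment. This template encodes an E64-to-stop change, and the retron's a1/a2 complementary region is set to 12 bases. A downstream tracrRNA-derived scaffold marks the guide, and a hammerhead ribozyme fragment upstream presumably serves to trim the Pol II transcript.

No retron reverse transcriptase or Cas9 coding sequence is annotated, so these appear to be supplied from elsewhere. When they are present, the ncRNA is reverse-transcribed into single-stranded donor DNA, which repairs the Cas9 cut at TRP2 and installs the premature stop codon. This provides a test of precise editing efficiency in yeast.
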