Features (pLannotate 1.2.2; 16 found; start..end, strand, type, name):
    127..231     +  promoter       AmpR promoter: bla
    232..1092    +  CDS            AmpR: β-lactamase; bla; confers resistance to ampicillin, carbenicillin, and related antibiotics
   1263..1851    +  rep_origin     ori: high-copy-number ColE1/pMB1/pBR322/pUC origin of replication
   2288..2312    +  misc_RNA       sTRSV HHRz (fragment): hammerhead ribozyme from the tobacco ringspot virus satellite RNA (Khvorova et al., 2003)
   2421..2519    +  CDS            TRP2 (fragment): TRPE_YEAST - Experimental evidence at protein level: Swiss-Prot protein existence level 1. From Saccharomyces cerevisiae (strain ATCC 204508 / S288c) (Baker's yeast).
   2590..2657    +  misc_RNA       tracrRNA (fragment): trans-activating CRISPR RNA for the Streptococcus pyogenes CRISPR/Cas9 system
   2828..2847    +  promoter       LEU2 promoter (fragment): S. cerevisiae LEU2
   3104..3122    -  promoter       T7 promoter: promoter for bacteriophage T7 RNA polymerase
   3130..3285    +  CDS            lacZα (fragment): LacZα fragment of β-galactosidase; lacZ fragment
   3289..3717    +  rep_origin     f1 ori (sequence partly withheld): f1 bacteriophage origin of replication; arrow indicates direction of (+) strand synthesis
   3745..3796    -  misc_feature   bom (fragment): basis of mobility region from pBR322
   3875..4678    -  CDS            URA3: orotidine-5'-phosphate decarboxylase, required for uracil biosynthesis; S. cerevisiae URA3; yeast auxotrophic marker, counterselectable with 5-fluoroorotic acid (5-FOA)
   4679..4894    -  promoter       URA3 promoter: S. cerevisiae URA3
   4902..4951    -  misc_feature   bom (fragment): basis of mobility region from pBR322
   5053..5088    -  CDS            rop (fragment): Rop protein, which maintains plasmids at low copy number; rop
   5156..90      -  misc_feature   CEN/ARS (across the origin): S. cerevisiae CEN6 centromere fused to an autonomously replicating sequence
>Addgene plasmid #184979 | pSCL.110 | addgene full sequence | sequence record 376530 | Addgene NGS Result
TTTTCTTTAATTTCTTTTTTTACTTTCTATTTTTAATTTATATATTTATATTAAAAAATTTAAATTATAA
TTATTTTTATAGCACGTGATGAAAAGGACCCAGGTGGCACTTTTCGGGGAAATGTGCGCGGAACCCCTAT
TTGTTTATTTTTCTAAATACATTCAAATATGTATCCGCTCATGAGACAATAACCCTGATAAATGCTTCAA
TAATATTGAAAAAGGAAGAGTATGAGTATTCAACATTTCCGTGTCGCCCTTATTCCCTTTTTTGCGGCAT
TTTGCCTTCCTGTTTTTGCTCACCCAGAAACGCTGGTGAAAGTAAAAGATGCTGAAGATCAGTTGGGTGC
ACGAGTGGGTTACATCGAACTGGATCTCAACAGCGGTAAGATCCTTGAGAGTTTTCGCCCCGAAGAACGT
TTTCCAATGATGAGCACTTTTAAAGTTCTGCTATGTGGCGCGGTATTATCCCGTATTGACGCCGGGCAAG
AGCAACTCGGTCGCCGCATACACTATTCTCAGAATGACTTGGTTGAGTACTCACCAGTCACAGAAAAGCA
TCTTACGGATGGCATGACAGTAAGAGAATTATGCAGTGCTGCCATAACCATGAGTGATAACACTGCGGCC
AACTTACTTCTGACAACGATCGGAGGACCGAAGGAGCTAACCGCTTTTTTGCACAACATGGGGGATCATG
TAACTCGCCTTGATCGTTGGGAACCGGAGCTGAATGAAGCCATACCAAACGACGAGCGTGACACCACGAT
GCCTGTAGCAATGGCAACAACGTTGCGCAAACTATTAACTGGCGAACTACTTACTCTAGCTTCCCGGCAA
CAATTAATAGACTGGATGGAGGCGGATAAAGTTGCAGGACCACTTCTGCGCTCGGCCCTTCCGGCTGGCT
GGTTTATTGCTGATAAATCTGGAGCCGGTGAGCGTGGGTCTCGCGGTATCATTGCAGCACTGGGGCCAGA
TGGTAAGCCCTCCCGTATCGTAGTTATCTACACGACGGGGAGTCAGGCAACTATGGATGAACGAAATAGA
CAGATCGCTGAGATAGGTGCCTCACTGATTAAGCATTGGTAACTGTCAGACCAAGTTTACTCATATATAC
TTTAGATTGATTTAAAACTTCATTTTTAATTTAAAAGGATCTAGGTGAAGATCCTTTTTGATAATCTCAT
GACCAAAATCCCTTAACGTGAGTTTTCGTTCCACTGAGCGTCAGACCCCGTAGAAAAGATCAAAGGATCT
TCTTGAGATCCTTTTTTTCTGCGCGTAATCTGCTGCTTGCAAACAAAAAAACCACCGCTACCAGCGGTGG
TTTGTTTGCCGGATCAAGAGCTACCAACTCTTTTTCCGAAGGTAACTGGCTTCAGCAGAGCGCAGATACC
AAATACTGTTCTTCTAGTGTAGCCGTAGTTAGGCCACCACTTCAAGAACTCTGTAGCACCGCCTACATAC
CTCGCTCTGCTAATCCTGTTACCAGTGGCTGCTGCCAGTGGCGATAAGTCGTGTCTTACCGGGTTGGACT
CAAGACGATAGTTACCGGATAAGGCGCAGCGGTCGGGCTGAACGGGGGGTTCGTGCACACAGCCCAGCTT
GGAGCGAACGACCTACACCGAACTGAGATACCTACAGCGTGAGCTATGAGAAAGCGCCACGCTTCCCGAA
GGGAGAAAGGCGGACAGGTATCCGGTAAGCGGCAGGGTCGGAACAGGAGAGCGCACGAGGGAGCTTCCAG
GGGGAAACGCCTGGTATCTTTATAGTCCTGTCGGGTTTCGCCACCTCTGACTTGAGCGTCGATTTTTGTG
ATGCTCGTCAGGGGGGCGGAGCCTATGGAAAAAGGCCAGCAACGCGGCCTTTTTACGGTTCCTGGCCTTT
TGCTGGCCTTTTGCTGGCCTTTTGCTCAAGTAGAGGGGGTAATTTTTCCCCTTTATTTTGTTCATACATT
CTTAAATTGCTTTGCCTCTCCTTTTGGAAAGCTATACTTCGGAGCACTGTTGAGCGAAGGCTCATTAGAT
ATATTTTCTGTCATTTTCCTTAACCCAAAAATAAGGGAAAGGGTCCAAAAAGCGCTCGGACAACTGTTGA
CCGTGATCCGAAGGACTGGCTATACAGTGTTCACAAAATAGCCAAGCTGAAAATAATGTGTAGCTATGTT
CAGTTAGTTTGGCTAGCAAAGATATAAAAGCAGGTCGGAAATATTTATGGGCATTATTATGCAGAGCATC
AACATGATAAAAAAAAACAGTTGAATATTCCCTCAAAAGGGTGCGCATCTGATGAGTCCGTGAGGACGAA
ACGAGCTAGCTCGTCATGCGCACCCTTAGCGAGAGGTTTATCATTAAGGTCAACCTCTGGATGTTGTTTC
GGCATCCTGCATTGAATCTGAGTTACTGTCTGTTTTCCTATATCTAAAATTGGCACAATTGAACAACCCT
GATAGAAAGGAATCATTTCTGTTGTAAAGTGCTAAGACAAATAATGAATTAGATCGTTATTCATTCATAA
GGAAACCCGTTTCTTCTGACGTAAGGGTGCGCAGAAAGGAATCATTTCTGTGTTTCAGAGCTATGCTGGA
AACAGCATAGCAAGTTGAAATAAGGCTAGTCCGTTATCAACTTGAAAAAGTGGCACCGAGTCGGTGCTTT
TTGATGGCCGGCATGGTCCCAGCCTCCTCGCTGGCGCCGGCTGGGCAACACCTTCGGGTGGCGAATGGGA
CTTAAAGAAAGTGGAATATTCATTCATATCATATTTTTTCTATTAACTGCCTGGTTTCTTTTAAATTTTT
TATTGGTTGTCGACTTGAACGGAGTGACAATATATATATATATATTTAATAATGACATCATTATCTGTAA
ATCTGATTCTTAATGCTATTCTAGTTATGTAAGAGTGGTCCTTTCCATAAAAAAAAAAAAAAAGAAAAAA
GAATTTTAGGAATACAATGCAGCTTGTAAGTAAAATCTGGAATATTCATATCGCCACAACTTCTTATGCT
TATAAAAGCACTAATGCCTGAATTTATGTTGAAAATATGTGTCACAAATAAAGAAACTGTGACATCTGAC
ACATTTCCACGTACCCAATTCGCCCTATAGTGAGTCGTATTACGCGCGCTCACTGGCCGTCGTTTTACAA
CGTCGTGACTGGGAAAACCCTGGCGTTACCCAACTTAATCGCCTTGCAGCACATCCCCCTTTCGCCAGCT
GGCGTAATAGCGAAGAGGCCCGCACCGATCGCCCTTCCCAACAGTTGCGCAGCCTGAATGGCGAATGG
[124 nt withheld, positions 3289-3412]
C
[91 nt withheld, positions 3414-3504]
A
[49 nt withheld, positions 3506-3554]
CCTTTGACGTTGGAGTCCACGTTCTTT
[37 nt withheld, positions 3582-3618]
ACCCTATCTCGGTCTATTCTTTTGATTTATAAGGGATTTTGCCGATTTCGGCCTATTGGTTAAAAAATGA
GCTGATTTAACAAAAATTTAACGCGAATTTTAACAAAATATTAACGCTTACAATTTCCTGATGCGGTATT
TTCTCCTTACGCATCTGTGCGGTATTTCACACCGCATAGGGTAATAACTGATATAATTAAATTGAAGCTC
TAATTTGTGAGTTTAGTATACATGCATTTACTTATAATACAGTTTTTTAGTTTTGCTGGCCGCATCTTCT
CAAATATGCTTCCCAGCCTGCTTTTCTGTAACGTTCACCCTCTACCTTAGCATCCCTTCCCTTTGCAAAT
AGTCCTCTTCCAACAATAATAATGTCAGATCCTGTAGAGACCACATCATCCACGGTTCTATACTGTTGAC
CCAATGCGTCTCCCTTGTCATCTAAACCCACACCGGGTGTCATAATCAACCAATCGTAACCTTCATCTCT
TCCACCCATGTCTCTTTGAGCAATAAAGCCGATAACAAAATCTTTGTCGCTCTTCGCAATGTCAACAGTA
CCCTTAGTATATTCTCCAGTAGATAGGGAGCCCTTGCATGACAATTCTGCTAACATCAAAAGGCCTCTAG
GTTCCTTTGTTACTTCTTCTGCCGCCTGCTTCAAACCGCTAACAATACCTGGGCCCACCACACCGTGTGC
ATTCGTAATGTCTGCCCATTCTGCTATTCTGTATACACCCGCAGAGTACTGCAATTTGACTGTATTACCA
ATGTCAGCAAATTTTCTGTCTTCGAAGAGTAAAAAATTGTACTTGGCGGATAATGCCTTTAGCGGCTTAA
CTGTGCCCTCCATGGAAAAATCAGTCAAGATATCCACATGTGTTTTTAGTAAACAAATTTTGGGACCTAA
TGCTTCAACTAACTCCAGTAATTCCTTGGTGGTACGAACATCCAATGAAGCACACAAGTTTGTTTGCTTT
TCGTGCATGATATTAAATAGCTTGGCAGCAACAGGACTAGGATGAGTAGCAGCACGTTCCTTATATGTAG
CTTTCGACATGATTTATCTTCGTTTCCTGCAGGTTTTTGTTCTGTGCAGTTGGGTTAAGAATACTGGGCA
ATTTCATGTTTCTTCAACACTACATATGCGTATATATACCAATCTAAGTCTGTGCTCCTTCCTTCGTTCT
TCCTTCTGTTCGGAGATTACCGAATCAAAAAAATTTCAAGGAAACCGAAATCAAAAAAAAGAATAAAAAA
AAAATGATGAATTGAAAAGGTGGTATGGTGCACTCTCAGTACAATCTGCTCTGATGCCGCATAGTTAAGC
CAGCCCCGACACCCGCCAACACCCGCTGACGCGCCCTGACGGGCTTGTCTGCTCCCGGCATCCGCTTACA
GACAAGCTGTGACCGTCTCCGGGAGCTGCATGTGTCAGAGGTTTTCACCGTCATCACCGAAACGCGCGAG
ACGAAAGGGCCTCGTGATACGCCTATTTTTATAGGTTAATGTCATGATAATAATGGTTTCTTAGACGGAT
CGCTTGCCTGTAACTTACACGCGCCTCGTATCTTTTAATGATGGAATAATTTGGGAATTTACTCTGTGTT
TATTTATTTTTATGTTTTGTATTTGGATTTTAGAAAGTAAATAAAGAAGGTAGAAGAGTTACGGAATGAA
GAAAAAAAAATAAACAAAGGTTTAAAAAATTTCAACAAAAAGCGTACTTTACATATATATTTATTAGACA
AGAAAAGCAGATTAAATAGATATACATTCGATTAACGATAAGTAAAATGTAAAATCACAGGATTTTCGTG
TGTGGTCTTCTACACAGACAAGATGAAACAATTCGGCATTAATACCTGAGAGCAGGAAGAGCAAGATAAA
AGGTAGTATTTGTTGGCGATCCCCCTAGAGTCTTTTACATCTTCGGAAAACAAAAACTATT
